>Addgene plasmid #149693 | pAAV-hSyn-ChrimsonR-LSSmOrange-NRN | addgene full sequence | sequence record 306853 | Addgene NGS Result
CCTGCAGGCAGCTGCGCGCTCGCTCGCTCACTGAGGCCGCCCGGGCGTCGGGCGACCTTTGGTCGCCCGG
CCTCAGTGAGCGAGCGAGCGCGCAGAGAGGGAGTGGCCAACTCCATCACTAGGGGTTCCTGCGGCCGCAC
GCGTTTAACATTATGGCCTTAGGTCACTTCATCTCCATGGGGTTCTTCTTCTGATTTTCTAGACTGCAGA
GGGCCCTGCGTATGAGTGCAAGTGGGTTTTAGGACCAGGATGAGGCGGGGTGGGGGTGCCTACCTGACGA
CCGACCCCGACCCACTGGACAAGCACCCAACCCCCATTCCCCAAATTGCGCATCCCCTATCAGAGAGGGG
GAGGGGAAACAGGATGCGGCGAGGCGCGTGCGCACTGCCAGCTTCAGCACCGCGGACAGTGCCTTCGCCC
CCGCCTGGCGGCGCGCGCCACCGCCGCCTCAGCACTGAAGGCGCGCTGACGTCACTCGCCGGTCCCCCGC
AAACTCCCCTTCCCGGCCACCTTGGTCGCGTCCGCGCCGCCGCCGGCCCAGCCGGACCGCACCACGCGAG
GCGCGAGATAGGGGGGCACGGGCGCGACCATCTGCGCTGCGGCGCCGGCGACTCAGCGCTGCCTCAGTCT
GCGGTGGGCAGCGGAGGAGTCGTGTCGTGCCTGAGAGCGCAGTCGAGAGGATCCGCCACCATGGCTGAGC
TGATCAGCAGCGCCACCAGATCTCTGTTTGCCGCCGGAGGCATCAACCCTTGGCCTAACCCCTACCACCA
CGAGGACATGGGCTGTGGAGGAATGACACCTACAGGCGAGTGCTTCAGCACCGAGTGGTGGTGTGACCCT
TCTTACGGACTGAGCGACGCCGGATACGGATATTGCTTCGTGGAGGCCACAGGCGGCTACCTGGTCGTGG
GAGTGGAGAAGAAGCAGGCTTGGCTGCACAGCAGAGGCACACCAGGAGAAAAGATCGGCGCCCAGGTCTG
CCAGTGGATTGCTTTCAGCATCGCCATCGCCCTGCTGACATTCTACGGCTTCAGCGCCTGGAAGGCCACT
TGCGGTTGGGAGGAGGTCTACGTCTGTTGCGTCGAGGTGCTGTTCGTGACCCTGGAGATCTTCAAGGAGT
TCAGCAGCCCCGCCACAGTGTACCTGTCTACCGGCAACCACGCCTATTGCCTGCGCTACTTCGAGTGGCT
GCTGTCTTGCCCCGTGATCCTGATCAGACTGAGCAACCTGAGCGGCCTGAAGAACGACTACAGCAAGCGG
ACCATGGGCCTGATCGTGTCTTGCGTGGGAATGATCGTGTTCGGCATGGCCGCAGGACTGGCTACCGATT
GGCTCAAGTGGCTGCTGTATATCGTGTCTTGCATCTACGGCGGCTACATGTACTTCCAGGCCGCCAAGTG
CTACGTGGAAGCCAACCACAGCGTGCCTAAAGGCCATTGCCGCATGGTCGTGAAGCTGATGGCCTACGCT
TACTTCGCCTCTTGGGGCAGCTACCCAATCCTCTGGGCAGTGGGACCAGAAGGACTGCTGAAGCTGAGCC
CTTACGCCAACAGCATCGGCCACAGCATCTGCGACATCATCGCCAAGGAGTTTTGGACCTTCCTGGCCCA
CCACCTGAGGATCAAGATCCACGAGCACATCCTGATCCACGGCGACATCCGGAAGACCACCAAGATGGAG
ATCGGAGGCGAGGAGGTGGAAGTGGAAGAGTTCGTGGAGGAGGAGGACGAGGACACAGTGGCGGCACCGG
TAGTAGCAGTGAGCAAGGGCGAGGAGAATAACATGGCCATCATCAAGGAGTTCATGCGCTTCAAGGTGCG
CATGGAGGGCTCCGTGAACGGCCACGAGTTCGAGATCGAGGGCGAGGGCGAGGGCCGCCCCTACGAGGGC
TTTCAGACCGTTAAGCTGAAGGTGACCAAGGGTGGCCCCCTGCCCTTCGCCTGGGACATCTTGTCCCCTC
AGTTCACCTACGGCTCCAAGGCCTACGTGAAGCACCCCGCCGACATCCCCGACTACCTCAAGCTGTCCTT
CCCCGAGGGCTTCAAGTGGGAGCGCGTGATGAACTTCGAGGACGGCGGCGTGGTGACCGTGACTCAGGAC
TCCTCCCTGCAGGACGGCGAGTTCATCTACAAGGTGAAGCTGCGCGGCACCAACTTCCCCTCCGACGGCC
CCGTAATGCAGAAGAAGACCATGGGCATGGAGGCCTCCTCCGAGCGGATGTACCCCGAGGACGGCGCCCT
GAAGGGCGAGGACAAGCTCAGGCTGAAGCTGAAGGACGGCGGCCACTACACCTCCGAGGTCAAGACCACC
TACAAGGCCAAGAAGCCCGTGCAGTTGCCCGGCGCCTACATCGTCGACATCAAGTTGGACATCACCTCCC
ACAACGAGGACTACACCATCGTGGAACAGTACGAACGCGCCGAGGGCCGCCACTCCACCGGCGGCATGGA
CGAGCTGTACAAGTCCGGACTCAGATCTCGAGCTCAAGCTTATCGATAATCAACCTCTGGATTACAAAAT
TTGTGAAAGATTGACTGGTATTCTTAACTATGTTGCTCCTTTTACGCTATGTGGATACGCTGCTTTAATG
CCTTTGTATCATGCTATTGCTTCCCGTATGGCTTTCATTTTCTCCTCCTTGTATAAATCCTGGTTGCTGT
CTCTTTATGAGGAGTTGTGGCCCGTTGTCAGGCAACGTGGCGTGGTGTGCACTGTGTTTGCTGACGCAAC
CCCCACTGGTTGGGGCATTGCCACCACCTGTCAGCTCCTTTCCGGAACTTTCGCTTTCCCCCTCCCTATT
GCCACGGCGGAACTCATCGCCGCCTGCCTTGCCCGCTGCTGGACAGGGGCTCGGCTGTTGGGCACTGACA
ATTCCGTGGTGTTGTCGGGGAAATCATCGTCCTTTCCTTGGCTGCTCGCCTATGTTGCCACCTGGATTCT
GCGCGGGACGTCCTTCTGCTACGTCCCTTCGGCCCTCAATCCAGCGGACCTTCCTTCCCGCGGCCTGCTG
CCGGCTCTGCGGCCTCTTCCGCGTCTTCGCCTTCGCCCTCAGACGAGTCGGATCTCCCTTTGGGCCGCCT
CCCCGCATCGATACCGAGCGCTGCTCGAGAGATCTGCGTGGGGCCAGCTCCCCCCGCGCGCCCACCCACA
CTCACTCCATGCTCCCGGAAATCGAGAGGAAGATCCATTAGTTCTTTGGGGACGTTGTGATTCTCTGTGA
TGCTGAAAACACTCATATAGGATTGTGGGAAATCCTGATTCTCTTTTTTATTTCGTTTGATTTCTTGTGT
TTTATTTGCCAAATGTTACCAATCAGTGAGCAAGCAAGCACAGCCAAAATCGGACCTCAGCTTTAGTCCG
TCTTCACACACAAATAAGAAAACGGCAAACCCACCCCATTTTTTAATTTTATTATTATTAATTTTTTTTG
TTGGCAAAAGAATCTCAGGAACGGCCCTGGGCCACCTACTATATTAATCATGCTAGTAACATGAAAAATG
ATGGGCTCCTCCTAATAGGAAGGCGAGGAGAGGAGAAGGCCAGGGGAATGAATTCAAGAGAGATGTCCAC
GGACGAAACATACGGTGAATAATTCACGCTCACGTCGTTCTTCCACAGTATCTTGTTTTGATCATTTCCA
CTGCACATTTCTCCTCAAGAAAAGCGAAAGGACAGACTGTTGGCTTTGTGTTTGGAGGATAGGAGGGAGA
GAGGGAAGGGGCTGAGGAAATCTCTGGGGTAAGAGTAAAGGCTTCCAGAAGACATGCTGCTATGGTCACT
GAGGGGTTAGCTTTATCTGCTGTTGTTGATGCATCCGTCCAAGTTCACTGCCTTTATTTTCCCTCCTCCC
TCTTGTTTTAGCTGTTACACACACAGTAATACCTGAATATCCAACGGTATAGATCACAAGGGGGGGATGT
TAAATGTTAATCTAAAATATAGCTAAAAAAAGATTTTGACATAAAAGAGCCTTGATTTTAAAAAAAAAAG
AGAGAGAGATGTAATTTAAAAAGTTTATTATAAATTAAATTCAGCAAAAAAAGATTTGCTACAAAGTATA
GAGAAGTATAAAATAAAAGTTATTGTTTGAAAAAAAAAAAAAAAAAATAAGCCTCGACTGTGCCTTCTAG
TTGCCAGCCATCTGTTGTTTGCCCCTCCCCCGTGCCTTCCTTGACCCTGGAAGGTGCCACTCCCACTGTC
CTTTCCTAATAAAATGAGGAAATTGCATCGCATTGTCTGAGTAGGTGTCATTCTATTCTGGGGGGTGGGG
TGGGGCAGGACAGCAAGGGGGAGGATTGGGAAGACAATAGCAGGCATGCTGGGGACTGATTTTGTAGGTA
ACCACGTGCGGACCGAGCGGCCGCAGGAACCCCTAGTGATGGAGTTGGCCACTCCCTCTCTGCGCGCTCG
CTCGCTCACTGAGGCCGGGCGACCAAAGGTCGCCCGACGCCCGGGCTTTGCCCGGGCGGCCTCAGTGAGC
GAGCGAGCGCGCAGCTGCCTGCAGGGGCGCCTGATGCGGTATTTTCTCCTTACGCATCTGTGCGGTATTT
CACACCGCATA
[95 nt withheld, positions 4562-4656]
T
[46 nt withheld, positions 4658-4703]
C
[141 nt withheld, positions 4705-4845]
CCTTTGACGTTGGAGTCCACGTTCTTT
[37 nt withheld, positions 4873-4909]
ACTCTATCTCGGGCTATTCTTTTGATTTATAAGGGATTTTGCCGATTTCGGTCTATTGGTTAAAAAATGA
GCTGATTTAACAAAAATTTAACGCGAATTTTAACAAAATATTAACGTTTACAATTTTATGGTGCACTCTC
AGTACAATCTGCTCTGATGCCGCATAGTTAAGCCAGCCCCGACACCCGCCAACACCCGCTGACGCGCCCT
GACGGGCTTGTCTGCTCCCGGCATCCGCTTACAGACAAGCTGTGACCGTCTCCGGGAGCTGCATGTGTCA
GAGGTTTTCACCGTCATCACCGAAACGCGCGAGACGAAAGGGCCTCGTGATACGCCTATTTTTATAGGTT
AATGTCATGATAATAATGGTTTCTTAGACGTCAGGTGGCACTTTTCGGGGAAATGTGCGCGGAACCCCTA
TTTGTTTATTTTTCTAAATACATTCAAATATGTATCCGCTCATGAGACAATAACCCTGATAAATGCTTCA
ATAATATTGAAAAAGGAAGAGTATGAGTATTCAACATTTCCGTGTCGCCCTTATTCCCTTTTTTGCGGCA
TTTTGCCTTCCTGTTTTTGCTCACCCAGAAACGCTGGTGAAAGTAAAAGATGCTGAAGATCAGTTGGGTG
CACGAGTGGGTTACATCGAACTGGATCTCAACAGCGGTAAGATCCTTGAGAGTTTTCGCCCCGAAGAACG
TTTTCCAATGATGAGCACTTTTAAAGTTCTGCTATGTGGCGCGGTATTATCCCGTATTGACGCCGGGCAA
GAGCAACTCGGTCGCCGCATACACTATTCTCAGAATGACTTGGTTGAGTACTCACCAGTCACAGAAAAGC
ATCTTACGGATGGCATGACAGTAAGAGAATTATGCAGTGCTGCCATAACCATGAGTGATAACACTGCGGC
CAACTTACTTCTGACAACGATCGGAGGACCGAAGGAGCTAACCGCTTTTTTGCACAACATGGGGGATCAT
GTAACTCGCCTTGATCGTTGGGAACCGGAGCTGAATGAAGCCATACCAAACGACGAGCGTGACACCACGA
TGCCTGTAGCAATGGCAACAACGTTGCGCAAACTATTAACTGGCGAACTACTTACTCTAGCTTCCCGGCA
ACAATTAATAGACTGGATGGAGGCGGATAAAGTTGCAGGACCACTTCTGCGCTCGGCCCTTCCGGCTGGC
TGGTTTATTGCTGATAAATCTGGAGCCGGTGAGCGTGGGTCTCGCGGTATCATTGCAGCACTGGGGCCAG
ATGGTAAGCCCTCCCGTATCGTAGTTATCTACACGACGGGGAGTCAGGCAACTATGGATGAACGAAATAG
ACAGATCGCTGAGATAGGTGCCTCACTGATTAAGCATTGGTAACTGTCAGACCAAGTTTACTCATATATA
CTTTAGATTGATTTAAAACTTCATTTTTAATTTAAAAGGATCTAGGTGAAGATCCTTTTTGATAATCTCA
TGACCAAAATCCCTTAACGTGAGTTTTCGTTCCACTGAGCGTCAGACCCCGTAGAAAAGATCAAAGGATC
TTCTTGAGATCCTTTTTTTCTGCGCGTAATCTGCTGCTTGCAAACAAAAAAACCACCGCTACCAGCGGTG
GTTTGTTTGCCGGATCAAGAGCTACCAACTCTTTTTCCGAAGGTAACTGGCTTCAGCAGAGCGCAGATAC
CAAATACTGTTCTTCTAGTGTAGCCGTAGTTAGGCCACCACTTCAAGAACTCTGTAGCACCGCCTACATA
CCTCGCTCTGCTAATCCTGTTACCAGTGGCTGCTGCCAGTGGCGATAAGTCGTGTCTTACCGGGTTGGAC
TCAAGACGATAGTTACCGGATAAGGCGCAGCGGTCGGGCTGAACGGGGGGTTCGTGCACACAGCCCAGCT
TGGAGCGAACGACCTACACCGAACTGAGATACCTACAGCGTGAGCTATGAGAAAGCGCCACGCTTCCCGA
AGGGAGAAAGGCGGACAGGTATCCGGTAAGCGGCAGGGTCGGAACAGGAGAGCGCACGAGGGAGCTTCCA
GGGGGAAACGCCTGGTATCTTTATAGTCCTGTCGGGTTTCGCCACCTCTGACTTGAGCGTCGATTTTTGT
GATGCTCGTCAGGGGGGCGGAGCCTATGGAAAAACGCCAGCAACGCGGCCTTTTTACGGTTCCTGGCCTT
TTGCTGGCCTTTTGCTCACATGT
Features (pLannotate 1.2.2; 17 found; start..end, strand, type, name):
     12..39      +  repeat_region  AAV2 ITR (fragment): inverted terminal repeat of adeno-associated virus serotype 2 inverted
     68..95      +  repeat_region  AAV2 ITR (fragment): inverted terminal repeat of adeno-associated virus serotype 2 inverted
    149..203     +  promoter       CaMKII promoter (fragment): promoter for the mouse calcium/calmodulin-dependent kinase II α subunit
    225..672     +  promoter       hSyn promoter: human synapsin I promoter; confers neuron-specific expression (Kügler et al., 2003)
    691..1740    +  CDS            ChrimsonR: red light-drivable channelrhodopsin from Chlamydomonas noctigama (Klapoetke et al., 2014) K176R mutant with accelerated closing kinetics
   1759..2463    +  CDS            LSSmOrange: LSSmOrange is a basic (constitutively fluorescent) long stokes shift fluorescent protein published in 2012, derived from Discosoma sp.. It has moderate acid sensitivity.
   2464..2491    +  misc_feature   MCS (fragment): multiple cloning site
   2498..3086    +  misc_feature   WPRE: woodchuck hepatitis virus posttranscriptional regulatory element
   4118..4325    +  polyA_signal   bGH poly(A) signal: bovine growth hormone polyadenylation signal
   4365..4505    +  repeat_region  AAV2 ITR: inverted terminal repeat of adeno-associated virus serotype 2 inverted
   4510..4561    -  misc_feature   bom (fragment): basis of mobility region from pBR322
   4580..5035    +  rep_origin     f1 ori (sequence partly withheld): f1 bacteriophage origin of replication; arrow indicates direction of (+) strand synthesis
   5036..5085    -  misc_feature   bom (fragment): basis of mobility region from pBR322
   5187..5222    -  CDS            rop (fragment): Rop protein, which maintains plasmids at low copy number; rop
   5317..5421    +  promoter       AmpR promoter: bla
   5422..6282    +  CDS            AmpR: β-lactamase; bla; confers resistance to ampicillin, carbenicillin, and related antibiotics
   6453..7041    +  rep_origin     ori: high-copy-number ColE1/pMB1/pBR322/pUC origin of replication
