[The description below was written by a language model from this plasmid's Addgene catalogue record and pLannotate feature annotations shown in this document.]
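Description:
pAAV-hSyn-ChrimsonR-LSSmOrange-NRN is an AAV transfer plasmid of about 7.1 kb, built on a pAAV backbone for packaging a neuron-targeted optogenetic expression cassette into recombinant adeno-associated virus. It is propagated in bacteria as a high-copy plasmid through a ColE1/pUC-type origin and selected with ampicillin via the β-lactamase gene. An f1 phage origin is also present in the backbone. The cassette is flanked by AAV2 inverted terminal repeats, which provide the signals for genome replication and encapsidation. In the sequenced record the downstream ITR is annotated in full, while the upstream one is detected only as short fragments. This is common for these structured repeats and does not by itself show whether the ITR is intact.

Expression is driven by the human synapsin I promoter, which restricts transcription to neurons. A short match to the CaMKII promoter just upstream is probably a cloning remnant. The open reading frame encodes ChrimsonR, the K176R variant of the red-light-activated channelrhodopsin from Chlamydomonas noctigama with faster closing kinetics. It is fused at its C terminus to LSSmOrange, a long-Stokes-shift orange fluorescent protein that marks expressing cells. Downstream lie a WPRE to enhance transcript stability and expression, and a bovine growth hormone polyadenylation signal. Roughly 1 kb between these two elements is unannotated. It plausibly corresponds to the neuritin (NRN) 3' UTR named in the catalogue entry, although the feature table does not confirm this and the record does not state the UTR's intended function. The stated use is AAV-mediated delivery of ChrimsonR-LSSmOrange to neurons, allowing red-light stimulation of defined neuronal populations or their projections.
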