Addgene plasmid #149693: pAAV-hSyn-ChrimsonR-LSSmOrange-NRN
Purpose: For packaging and expression of ChrimsonR-LSSmOrange featuring a neuritin (NRN) 3' UTR in neurons via AAV
Depositing lab: Robert Malenka. Depositing organization: Stanford University. Publication: Selective filtering of excitatory inputs to nucleus accumbens by dopamine and serotonin. Christoffel DJ, Walsh JJ, Hoerbelt P, Heifets BD, Llorach P, Lopez RC, Ramakrishnan C, Deisseroth K, Malenka RC. Proc Natl Acad Sci U S A. 2021 Jun 15;118(24). pii: 2106648118. doi: 10.1073/pnas.2106648118. PubMed 34103400.
Backbone
  Vector backbone: pAAV
  Backbone size w/o insert (bp): 5312
  Total vector size (bp): 7113
  Vector type: Mammalian Expression, AAV
Growth in bacteria
  Bacterial resistance: Ampicillin, 100 μg/mL
  Growth temperature: 37°C
  Growth strain: NEB Stable
  Copy number: High Copy
Gene/Insert
  Gene/Insert name: ChrimsonR
  Insert size (bp): 1809
  Promoter: hSyn
  Tag / fusion protein: LSSmOrange (C terminal on insert)
  Cloning method: Restriction Enzyme; 5′ cloning site BamHI (not destroyed); 3′ cloning site HindIII (not destroyed)
  Sequencing primers: 5′ TGAGAGCGCAGTCGAGAGG
Terms and licenses: Academic/Nonprofit Terms; Industry Terms: Not Available to Industry
How to cite: pAAV-hSyn-ChrimsonR-LSSmOrange-NRN was a gift from Robert Malenka (Addgene plasmid # 149693 ; http://n2t.net/addgene:149693 ; RRID:Addgene_149693)
